Addgene plasmid #35412: Beta-arrestin2 K11,12R GFP
Depositing lab: Robert Lefkowitz. Depositing organization: Duke University. Publication: Receptor-specific ubiquitination of beta-arrestin directs assembly and targeting of seven-transmembrane receptor signalosomes. Shenoy SK, Lefkowitz RJ. J Biol Chem. 2005 Apr 15;280(15):15315-24. Epub 2005 Feb 7. 10.1074/jbc.M412418200 PubMed 15699045.
Backbone
  Vector backbone: pEGFP-N1
  Backbone manufacturer: Clontech
  Backbone size w/o insert (bp): 4700
  Vector type: Mammalian Expression
Growth in bacteria
  Bacterial resistance: Kanamycin, 50 μg/mL
  Growth temperature: 37°C
  Growth strain: DH5alpha
  Copy number: High Copy
Gene/Insert
  Gene/Insert name: βarrestin2
  Species: R. norvegicus (rat)
  Insert size (bp): 1500
  Mutation: K11,12R
  Entrez Gene: Arrb2 (a.k.a. BARRES)
  Promoter: CMV
  Tag / fusion protein: EGFP (C terminal on backbone)
  Cloning method: Restriction Enzyme; 5′ cloning site HindIII (not destroyed); 3′ cloning site ApaI (unknown if destroyed)
  Sequencing primers: 5′ n/a; 3′ EGFP-N
Terms and licenses: Academic/Nonprofit Terms; Industry Terms: Not Available to Industry
How to cite: Beta-arrestin2 K11,12R GFP was a gift from Robert Lefkowitz (Addgene plasmid # 35412 ; http://n2t.net/addgene:35412 ; RRID:Addgene_35412)
