[The description below was written by a language model from this plasmid's Addgene catalogue record.]
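Description:
Beta-arrestin2 K11,12R GFP is a mammalian expression plasmid built on the Clontech pEGFP-N1 backbone (about 4.7 kb without insert). It is maintained in E. coli as a high-copy plasmid under kanamycin selection. No feature table accompanies the record, so elements such as the replication origin, polyadenylation signal or any mammalian selection cassette are not explicitly documented here, although they would be expected to follow the standard pEGFP-N1 layout.

The payload is the rat β-arrestin2 coding sequence (Arrb2, roughly 1.5 kb), inserted between the HindIII and ApaI sites of the polylinker. This places it downstream of the CMV promoter and in frame with the backbone-encoded EGFP, giving a fusion protein with EGFP at the C terminus of β-arrestin2. CMV drives strong constitutive expression in transfected mammalian cells. The insert carries the K11,12R mutation, in which the lysines at positions 11 and 12 are replaced by arginines. This conservative change retains positive charge but removes these residues as potential ubiquitin acceptor sites.

The associated publication concerns receptor-specific ubiquitination of β-arrestin and how it directs the assembly and targeting of seven-transmembrane receptor signalosomes. In that context, the construct is suited to comparing a lysine-mutant β-arrestin2 with the wild-type protein. The EGFP tag allows live or fixed-cell fluorescence imaging of β-arrestin2 recruitment to activated receptors and of its subsequent trafficking. It also provides an epitope for detecting or isolating the fusion protein in biochemical assays.
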