>Addgene plasmid #35412 | Beta-arrestin2 K11,12R GFP | addgene partial sequence | sequence record 44682 | CMV-F 5'-CGCAAATGGGCGGTAGGCGTG-3'
GTGAACCGTCAGATCCGCTAGCGCTACCGGACTCAGATCTCGAGCTCAAGCTTGGTACCACGCGCACCAT
GGGTGAAAAACCCGGGACCAGGGTCTTCAGGAGGTCGAGCCCTAACTGCAAGCTCACCGTGTACTTGGGC
AAGCGTGACTTTGTGGATCACTTGGACAAAGTGGATCCTGTCGATGGTGTGGTGCTTGTGGATCCTGACT
ACTTGAAGGACCGGAAAGTGTTTGTGACCCTCACCTGTGCCTTCCGCTATGGCCGAGAAGACCTGGATGT
ACTGGGCCTGTCTTTCCGCAAAGATCTGTTCATCGCCACCTACCAGGCCTTCCCCCCCATGCCCAACCCA
CCTCGGCCCCCCACCCGCCTACAGGACCGACTGCTGAAGAAGTTGGGCCAGCACGCCCACCCCTTTTTTT
TCACAATACCCCAGAATTTGCCTTGCTCCGTCACACTGCAGCCAGGACCGGAGGACACAGGGAAGGCCTG
TGGAGTAGACTTTGAGATTCGAGCCTTCTGTGCCAAATCTATAGAAGAAAAAAGCCACAAAAGGAACTCC
GTGCGGCTTATCATCAGAAAGGTACAGTTTGCTCCTGAGACACCCGGCCCCCAGCCATCAGCTGAAACCA
CACGCCACTTCCTCATGTCTGACCGGAGGTCCCTGCACCTAGAGGCTTCCCTGGACAAAGAGCTGTACTA
CCATGGGGAACCCCTCAATGTCAACGTCCACGTCACCAACAATTCTGCCAAAACCGTCAAGAAGATCAGA
GTGTCTGTGAGACAGTATGCCGACATTTGCCTCTTCAGCACCGCGCAGTACAAGTGTCCTGTGGCTCA
