>Addgene plasmid #35412 | Beta-arrestin2 K11,12R GFP | addgene partial sequence | sequence record 44683 | EGFP-N 5'-CGTCGCCGTCCAGCTCGACCAG-3'
TGCTCACCATGGTGGCGACCGGTGGATCCCGGGCCCGGCAGAACTGGTCATCACAGTCGTCATCCTTCAT
CCCCTTCAGCCGAAGCCTCGCAAAGTCCTCAAACACGATGTCGTCGTCTGTGGCATAGTTGGTATCGAAT
TCAATGAGGTTGGTATCCACAGGGATGTCTATTTCCCGGGGGGCTGACTGGGGTCGGGGAAGGGTGATGT
GGTCGTGGGGCTTGGGGTGCATTAGGACGAAAGGTAGCTCCACGGAGACATCCCCGCCTCGAGACACCAC
CAGCTTCACCTTGACCCTGTAGGATACTAGGATTCCCAGCACCTCCTTGTTGGCTCCCTCCTTCACAATG
GTGCTGGAAGCCAGGTTGGTGTCTTCGTGCTTGAGTTGCCCATCAAGGGCAAGGCCACGCTTCTCTCGGT
TGTCACTGAGCAGCGGGGTTATGGTGTACACCTTGCAGAATGTGGAACTGGGAGACACCTGGTCATCTTG
TTCAAGCTGAGCCACAGGACACTTGTACTGCGCGGTGCTGAAGAGGCAAATGTCGGCATACTGTCTCACA
GACACTCTGATCTTCTTGACGGTTTTGGCAGAATTGTTGGTGACGTGGACGTTGACATTGAGGGGTTCCC
CATGGTAGTACAGCTCTTTGTCCAGGGAAGCCTCTAGGTGCAGGGACCTCCGGTCAGACATGAGGAAGTG
GCGTGTGGTTTCAGCTGATGGCTGGGGGCCGGGTGTCTCAGGAGCAAACTGTACCTTTCTGATGATAAGC
CGCACGGAGTTCCTTTTGTGGCTTTTTTCTTCTATAGATTTGGCACAGAAGGCTCGAATC
